>Addgene plasmid #69847 | pEGFP-(RTRG)3 | addgene full sequence | sequence record 125253 | Addgene assembled full plasmid sequence
TAGTTATTAATAGTAATCAATTACGGGGTCATTAGTTCATAGCCCATATATGGAGTTCCGCGTTACATAA
CTTACGGTAAATGGCCCGCCTGGCTGACCGCCCAACGACCCCCGCCCATTGACGTCAATAATGACGTATG
TTCCCATAGTAACGCCAATAGGGACTTTCCATTGACGTCAATGGGTGGAGTATTTACGGTAAACTGCCCA
CTTGGCAGTACATCAAGTGTATCATATGCCAAGTACGCCCCCTATTGACGTCAATGACGGTAAATGGCCC
GCCTGGCATTATGCCCAGTACATGACCTTATGGGACTTTCCTACTTGGCAGTACATCTACGTATTAGTCA
TCGCTATTACCATGGTGATGCGGTTTTGGCAGTACATCAATGGGCGTGGATAGCGGTTTGACTCACGGGG
ATTTCCAAGTCTCCACCCCATTGACGTCAATGGGAGTTTGTTTTGGCACCAAAATCAACGGGACTTTCCA
AAATGTCGTAACAACTCCGCCCCATTGACGCAAATGGGCGGTAGGCGTGTACGGTGGGAGGTCTATATAA
GCAGAGCTGGTTTAGTGAACCGTCAGATCCGCTAGCGCTACCGGTCGCCACCATGGTGAGCAAGGGCGAG
GAGCTGTTCACCGGGGTGGTGCCCATCCTGGTCGAGCTGGACGGCGACGTAAACGGCCACAAGTTCAGCG
TGTCCGGCGAGGGCGAGGGCGATGCCACCTACGGCAAGCTGACCCTGAAGTTCATCTGCACCACCGGCAA
GCTGCCCGTGCCCTGGCCCACCCTCGTGACCACCCTGACCTACGGCGTGCAGTGCTTCAGCCGCTACCCC
GACCACATGAAGCAGCACGACTTCTTCAAGTCCGCCATGCCCGAAGGCTACGTCCAGGAGCGCACCATCT
TCTTCAAGGACGACGGCAACTACAAGACCCGCGCCGAGGTGAAGTTCGAGGGCGACACCCTGGTGAACCG
CATCGAGCTGAAGGGCATCGACTTCAAGGAGGACGGCAACATCCTGGGGCACAAGCTGGAGTACAACTAC
AACAGCCACAACGTCTATATCATGGCCGACAAGCAGAAGAACGGCATCAAGGTGAACTTCAAGATCCGCC
ACAACATCGAGGACGGCAGCGTGCAGCTCGCCGACCACTACCAGCAGAACACCCCCATCGGCGACGGCCC
CGTGCTGCTGCCCGACAACCACTACCTGAGCACCCAGTCCGCCCTGAGCAAAGACCCCAACGAGAAGCGC
GATCACATGGTCCTGCTGGAGTTCGTGACCGCCGCCGGGATCACTCTCGGCATGGACGAGCTGTACAAGT
ACTCAGATCTCGAGCGTCCGCGGACGCGTGGGCGGACGCGTGGGCGGACGCGTGGGGGATCCACCGGATC
TAGATAACTGATCATAATCAGCCATACCACATTTGTAGAGGTTTTACTTGCTTTAAAAAACCTCCCACAC
CTCCCCCTGAACCTGAAACATAAAATGAATGCAATTGTTGTTGTTAACTTGTTTATTGCAGCTTATAATG
GTTACAAATAAAGCAATAGCATCACAAATTTCACAAATAAAGCATTTTTTTCACTGCATTCTAGTTGTGG
TTTGTCCAAACTCATCAATGTATCTTAACGCGTAAATTGTAAGCGTTAATATTTTGTTAAAATTCGCGTT
AAATTTTTGTTAAATCAGCTCATTTTTTAACCAATAGGCCGAAATCGGCAAAATCCCTTATAAATCAAAA
GAATAGACCGAGATAGGGT
[37 nt withheld, positions 1770-1806]
AAAGAACGTGGACTCCAACGTCAAAGG
[49 nt withheld, positions 1834-1882]
T
[91 nt withheld, positions 1884-1974]
G
[124 nt withheld, positions 1976-2099]
CAGGTGGCACTTTTCGGGGAAATGTGCGCGGAACCCCTATTTGTTTATTTTTCTAAATACATTCAAATAT
GTATCCGCTCATGAGACAATAACCCTGATAAATGCTTCAATAATATTGAAAAAGGAAGAGTCCTGAGGCG
GAAAGAACCAGCTGTGGAATGTGTGTCAGTTAGGGTGTGGAAAGTCCCCAGGCTCCCCAGCAGGCAGAAG
TATGCAAAGCATGCATCTCAATTAGTCAGCAACCAGGTGTGGAAAGTCCCCAGGCTCCCCAGCAGGCAGA
AGTATGCAAAGCATGCATCTCAATTAGTCAGCAACCATAGTCCCGCCCCTAACTCCGCCCATCCCGCCCC
TAACTCCGCCCAGTTCCGCCCATTCTCCGCCCCATGGCTGACTAATTTTTTTTATTTATGCAGAGGCCGA
GGCCGCCTCGGCCTCTGAGCTATTCCAGAAGTAGTGAGGAGGCTTTTTTGGAGGCCTAGGCTTTTGCAAA
GATCGATCAAGAGACAGGATGAGGATCGTTTCGCATGATTGAACAAGATGGATTGCACGCAGGTTCTCCG
GCCGCTTGGGTGGAGAGGCTATTCGGCTATGACTGGGCACAACAGACAATCGGCTGCTCTGATGCCGCCG
TGTTCCGGCTGTCAGCGCAGGGGCGCCCGGTTCTTTTTGTCAAGACCGACCTGTCCGGTGCCCTGAATGA
ACTGCAAGACGAGGCAGCGCGGCTATCGTGGCTGGCCACGACGGGCGTTCCTTGCGCAGCTGTGCTCGAC
GTTGTCACTGAAGCGGGAAGGGACTGGCTGCTATTGGGCGAAGTGCCGGGGCAGGATCTCCTGTCATCTC
ACCTTGCTCCTGCCGAGAAAGTATCCATCATGGCTGATGCAATGCGGCGGCTGCATACGCTTGATCCGGC
TACCTGCCCATTCGACCACCAAGCGAAACATCGCATCGAGCGAGCACGTACTCGGATGGAAGCCGGTCTT
GTCGATCAGGATGATCTGGACGAAGAGCATCAGGGGCTCGCGCCAGCCGAACTGTTCGCCAGGCTCAAGG
CGAGCATGCCCGACGGCGAGGATCTCGTCGTGACCCATGGCGATGCCTGCTTGCCGAATATCATGGTGGA
AAATGGCCGCTTTTCTGGATTCATCGACTGTGGCCGGCTGGGTGTGGCGGACCGCTATCAGGACATAGCG
TTGGCTACCCGTGATATTGCTGAAGAGCTTGGCGGCGAATGGGCTGACCGCTTCCTCGTGCTTTACGGTA
TCGCCGCTCCCGATTCGCAGCGCATCGCCTTCTATCGCCTTCTTGACGAGTTCTTCTGAGCGGGACTCTG
GGGTTCGAAATGACCGACCAAGCGACGCCCAACCTGCCATCACGAGATTTCGATTCCACCGCCGCCTTCT
ATGAAAGGTTGGGCTTCGGAATCGTTTTCCGGGACGCCGGCTGGATGATCCTCCAGCGCGGGGATCTCAT
GCTGGAGTTCTTCGCCCACCCTAGGGGGAGGCTAACTGAAACACGGAAGGAGACAATACCGGAAGGAACC
CGCGCTATGACGGCAATAAAAAGACAGAATAAAACGCACGGTGTTGGGTCGTTTGTTCATAAACGCGGGG
TTCGGTCCCAGGGCTGGCACTCTGTCGATACCCCACCGAGACCCCATTGGGGCCAATACGCCCGCGTTTC
TTCCTTTTCCCCACCCCACCCCCCAAGTTCGGGTGAAGGCCCAGGGCTCGCAGCCAACGTCGGGGCGGCA
GGCCCTGCCATAGCCTCAGGTTACTCATATATACTTTAGATTGATTTAAAACTTCATTTTTAATTTAAAA
GGATCTAGGTGAAGATCCTTTTTGATAATCTCATGACCAAAATCCCTTAACGTGAGTTTTCGTTCCACTG
AGCGTCAGACCCCGTAGAAAAGATCAAAGGATCTTCTTGAGATCCTTTTTTTCTGCGCGTAATCTGCTGC
TTGCAAACAAAAAAACCACCGCTACCAGCGGTGGTTTGTTTGCCGGATCAAGAGCTACCAACTCTTTTTC
CGAAGGTAACTGGCTTCAGCAGAGCGCAGATACCAAATACTGTCCTTCTAGTGTAGCCGTAGTTAGGCCA
CCACTTCAAGAACTCTGTAGCACCGCCTACATACCTCGCTCTGCTAATCCTGTTACCAGTGGCTGCTGCC
AGTGGCGATAAGTCGTGTCTTACCGGGTTGGACTCAAGACGATAGTTACCGGATAAGGCGCAGCGGTCGG
GCTGAACGGGGGGTTCGTGCACACAGCCCAGCTTGGAGCGAACGACCTACACCGAACTGAGATACCTACA
GCGTGAGCTATGAGAAAGCGCCACGCTTCCCGAAGGGAGAAAGGCGGACAGGTATCCGGTAAGCGGCAGG
GTCGGAACAGGAGAGCGCACGAGGGAGCTTCCAGGGGGAAACGCCTGGTATCTTTATAGTCCTGTCGGGT
TTCGCCACCTCTGACTTGAGCGTCGATTTTTGTGATGCTCGTCAGGGGGGCGGAGCCTATGGAAAAACGC
CAGCAACGCGGCCTTTTTACGGTTCCTGGCCTTTTGCTGGCCTTTTGCTCACATGTTCTTTCCTGCGTTA
TCCCCTGATTCTGTGGATAACCGTATTACCGCCATGCAT
Features (pLannotate 1.2.2; 13 found; start..end, strand, type, name):
     61..364     +  enhancer       CMV enhancer: human cytomegalovirus immediate early enhancer
    365..568     +  promoter       CMV promoter: human cytomegalovirus (CMV) immediate early promoter
    613..1329    +  CDS            EGFP: EGFP is a basic (constitutively fluorescent) green fluorescent protein published in 1996, derived from Aequorea victoria. It is reported to be a rapidly-maturing weak dimer with moderate acid sensitivity.
   1409..1493    +  CDS            large T antigen (fragment): large T antigen from SV40 (simian virus 40)
   1516..1637    +  polyA_signal   SV40 poly(A) signal: SV40 polyadenylation signal
   1671..2099    -  rep_origin     f1 ori (sequence partly withheld): f1 bacteriophage origin of replication; arrow indicates direction of (+) strand synthesis
   2126..2230    +  promoter       AmpR promoter: bla
   2232..2589    +  promoter       SV40 promoter: SV40 enhancer and early promoter
   2624..3418    +  CDS            NeoR/KanR: aminoglycoside phosphotransferase from Tn5; aph(3')-II (or nptII); confers resistance to neomycin, kanamycin, and G418 (Geneticin®)
   3439..3591    +  CDS            ble (fragment): BLE_KLEPN - Experimental evidence at protein level: Swiss-Prot protein existence level 1. Binding protein with a strong affinity to the bleomycin family of antibiotics. Binds to CL990; an antimitotic-antibiotic compound. From Klebsiella pneumoniae.
   3650..3697    +  polyA_signal   HSV TK poly(A) signal: herpes simplex virus thymidine kinase polyadenylation signal (Cole and Stacy, 1985)
   3788..3804    -  polyA_signal   bGH poly(A) signal (fragment): bovine growth hormone polyadenylation signal
   4026..4614    +  rep_origin     ori: high-copy-number ColE1/pMB1/pBR322/pUC origin of replication
