[The description below was written by a language model from this plasmid's Addgene catalogue record and pLannotate feature annotations shown in this document.]
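Description:
pEGFP-(RTRG)3 is a mammalian expression plasmid built on the Clontech pEGFP-C3 backbone, with an assembled sequence of about 4.7 kb. It is maintained in E. coli at high copy from a ColE1/pUC-type origin and selected with kanamycin. The resistance gene is the Tn5 aminoglycoside phosphotransferase (NeoR/KanR). It sits behind tandem bacterial (bla-type) and SV40 early promoters and is followed by the HSV TK polyadenylation signal, so the same cassette can also confer G418 resistance in mammalian cells. An f1 origin is also present, which allows single-stranded DNA production. The SV40 promoter region normally includes the SV40 origin, although the feature table does not annotate one separately.

The payload is a synthetic sequence encoding three copies of the tetrapeptide Arg-Thr-Arg-Gly. It was cloned between the XhoI and BamHI sites of the polylinker, both of which are retained, so that the repeats are fused to the C-terminus of EGFP. Expression is driven by the human CMV immediate early enhancer and promoter and terminated by the SV40 poly(A) signal. The short insert is not annotated as its own feature. The small "large T antigen", "ble" and "bGH poly(A)" fragment hits are probably incidental matches to backbone sequence rather than functional elements.

According to the record, the RTRG repeat acts as a nuclear/cytoplasmic partition signal, and the nuclear-to-cytoplasmic ratio of the fusion protein rises as the number of repeats increases. This three-repeat version is therefore suited to transfection and fluorescence imaging experiments on copy-number-dependent nuclear accumulation of a linked protein, presumably compared with constructs carrying other repeat numbers.
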