Addgene plasmid #69847: pEGFP-(RTRG)3
Purpose: The RTRG repeat act as a nuclear/cytoplasmic partition signal in the expressed fusion protein providing increased nuclear to cytoplasmic partition ratio when increasing the number of repeats
Depositing lab: Daniel Christophe. Depositing organization: Universite Libre de Bruxelles. Publication: Identification of a short basic peptide motif able to drive copy-number dependent nuclear accumulation of a linked protein. Christophe-Hobertus C, Christophe D. Protein Pept Lett. 2008;15(4):397-401. PubMed 18473954.
Backbone
  Vector backbone: pEGFP-C3
  Backbone manufacturer: Clontech
  Backbone size w/o insert (bp): 4700
  Vector type: Mammalian Expression
Growth in bacteria
  Bacterial resistance: Kanamycin, 50 μg/mL
  Growth temperature: 37°C
  Growth strain: DH5alpha
  Copy number: High Copy
Gene/Insert
  Gene/Insert name: 3 RTRG repeats (alt name: Arg-Thr-Arg-Gly)
  Species: Synthetic
  Promoter: CMV
  Tag / fusion protein: EGFP (N terminal on backbone)
  Cloning method: Restriction Enzyme; 5′ cloning site XhoI (not destroyed); 3′ cloning site BamHI (not destroyed)
  Sequencing primers: 5′ EGFP-C; 3′ SV40pA-R
Terms and licenses: Academic/Nonprofit Terms; Industry Terms: Not Available to Industry
How to cite: pEGFP-(RTRG)3 was a gift from Daniel Christophe (Addgene plasmid # 69847 ; http://n2t.net/addgene:69847 ; RRID:Addgene_69847)
