>Addgene plasmid #69847 | pEGFP-(RTRG)3 | addgene partial sequence | sequence record 125251 | CMV-F 5'-CGCAAATGGGCGGTAGGCGTG-3'
CTATATAAGCAGAGCTGGTTTAGTGAACCGTCAGATCCGCTAGCGCTACCGGTCGCCACCATGGTGAGCA
AGGGCGAGGAGCTGTTCACCGGGGTGGTGCCCATCCTGGTCGAGCTGGACGGCGACGTAAACGGCCACAA
GTTCAGCGTGTCCGGCGAGGGCGAGGGCGATGCCACCTACGGCAAGCTGACCCTGAAGTTCATCTGCACC
ACCGGCAAGCTGCCCGTGCCCTGGCCCACCCTCGTGACCACCCTGACCTACGGCGTGCAGTGCTTCAGCC
GCTACCCCGACCACATGAAGCAGCACGACTTCTTCAAGTCCGCCATGCCCGAAGGCTACGTCCAGGAGCG
CACCATCTTCTTCAAGGACGACGGCAACTACAAGACCCGCGCCGAGGTGAAGTTCGAGGGCGACACCCTG
GTGAACCGCATCGAGCTGAAGGGCATCGACTTCAAGGAGGACGGCAACATCCTGGGGCACAAGCTGGAGT
ACAACTACAACAGCCACAACGTCTATATCATGGCCGACAAGCAGAAGAACGGCATCAAGGTGAACTTCAA
GATCCGCCACAACATCGAGGACGGCAGCGTGCAGCTCGCCGACCACTACCAGCAGAACACCCCCATCGGC
GACGGCCCCGTGCTGCTGCCCGACAACCACTACCTGAGCACCCAGTCCGCCCTGAGCAAAGACCCCAACG
AGAAGCGCGATCACATGGTCCTGCTGGAGTTCGTGACCGCCGCCGGGATCACTCTCGGCATGGACGAGCT
GTACAAGTACTCAGATCTCGAGCGTCCGCGGACGCGTGGGCGGACGCGTGGGCGGACGCGTGGGGGATCC
ACCGGATCTAGATAACTGATCATAATCAGCCATACCACATTTGTAGAGGTTTTACTTGCTTTAAAAAACC
TCCCACACCTCCCCCTGAACCTGAAACATAAAATGAATGCAATTGTTGTTGTTAACTTGTTTATTGCAGC
TTATAATGGTTACAAATAAAGCAATAGCATCACAAATTTCACAAATAAAGCATTT
