>Addgene plasmid #69847 | pEGFP-(RTRG)3 | addgene partial sequence | sequence record 125252 | pBABE3 5'-ACCCTAACTGACACACATTCC-3'
TTCCGCCTCAGGACTCTTCCTTTTTCAATATTATTGAAGCATTTATCAGGGTTATTGTCTCATGAGCGGA
TACATATTTGAATGTATTTAGAAAAATAAACAAATAGGGGTTCCGCGCACATTTCCCCGAAAAGTGCCAC
CTG
[124 nt withheld, positions 144-267]
C
[91 nt withheld, positions 269-359]
A
[49 nt withheld, positions 361-409]
CCTTTGACGTTGGAGTCCACGTTCTTT
[37 nt withheld, positions 437-473]
ACCCTATCTCGGTCTATTCTTTTGATTTATAAGGGATTTTGCCGATTTCGGCCTATTGGTTAAAAAATGA
GCTGATTTAACAAAAATTTAACGCGAATTTTAACAAAATATTAACGCTTACAATTTACGCGTTAAGATAC
ATTGATGAGTTTGGACAAACCACAACTAGAATGCAGTGAAAAAA
